Addgene plasmid #11008: pYES2.1-TRP1URA3
Depositing lab: Francisco Malagon. Depositing organization: National Cancer Institute (NCI).
Backbone
  Vector backbone: pYES2.1-TRP1
  Backbone size w/o insert (bp): 6558
  Vector type: Bacterial Expression, Yeast Expression
  Selectable markers: URA3
Growth in bacteria
  Bacterial resistance: Ampicillin, 100 μg/mL
  Growth temperature: 37°C
  Growth strain: DH5alpha
  Copy number: High Copy
Gene/Insert
  Gene/Insert name: TRP1URA3 fusion
  Species: S. cerevisiae (budding yeast)
  Insert size (bp): 1494
  Mutation: ORF-TRP1 fused to ORF-URA without stop codon
  Tag / fusion protein: his6 (C terminal on backbone); V5 (C terminal on backbone)
  Cloning method: Restriction Enzyme; 5′ cloning site BstEII (not destroyed); 3′ cloning site BstEII (not destroyed)
  Sequencing primers: 5′ T7
Terms and licenses: Academic/Nonprofit Terms; Industry Terms: Not Available to Industry
Depositor comments: Please note that Addgene's sequencing results identified mutations A160S and K173R in the URA3 sequence. These mutations were not intentional and the depositing scientist states that the plasmid was tested for complementation of URA and TRP phenotypes and for production of a single transcript.
How to cite: pYES2.1-TRP1URA3 was a gift from Francisco Malagon (Addgene plasmid # 11008 ; http://n2t.net/addgene:11008 ; RRID:Addgene_11008)
