[The description below was written by a language model from this plasmid's Addgene catalogue record and pLannotate feature annotations shown in this document.]
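Description:
pYES2.1-TRP1URA3 is an E. coli–yeast shuttle expression plasmid built on the pYES2.1-TRP1 backbone, carrying a galactose-inducible fusion of two Saccharomyces cerevisiae biosynthetic genes. In bacteria it is maintained at high copy from a ColE1/pUC-type origin and selected with ampicillin through the β-lactamase gene. An f1 origin is also present, which permits single-stranded DNA production. In yeast it replicates episomally through the 2μ origin (a neighbouring fragment of the 2μ RAF1 gene is also annotated) and is selected with a backbone URA3 marker driven by its own promoter.

The expression cassette begins with the GAL1 promoter, regulated by Gal4, followed by a T7 promoter that also serves as a sequencing primer site. Downstream, the TRP1 open reading frame is joined to the URA3 open reading frame, which lacks a stop codon so that translation continues into the backbone-encoded C-terminal V5 epitope and His6 tag. The feature table annotates only the V5 tag, not the His6. The CYC1 terminator ends the transcript. The catalogue lists the insert as a 1494 bp fusion cloned at BstEII sites that were retained. The plasmid therefore contains two URA3 copies, one in the fusion and one as the selectable marker, in opposite orientations.

Repository sequencing found two unintended substitutions in URA3, A160S and K173R. The depositor reports that the plasmid nonetheless complemented both uracil and tryptophan auxotrophies and produced a single transcript. The record does not state a specific application, but the design suits use as an inducible, dual-phenotype reporter transcription unit in yeast. The listed backbone and insert sizes add up to more than the 7,365 nt sequence record; this discrepancy is not explained.
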