Features (pLannotate 1.2.2; 15 found; start..end, strand, type, name):
      2..443     +  promoter       GAL1 promoter: S. cerevisiae GAL1; inducible promoter, regulated by Gal4
    475..493     +  promoter       T7 promoter: promoter for bacteriophage T7 RNA polymerase
    513..1184    +  CDS            TRP1: TRPF_YEAST - Experimental evidence at protein level: Swiss-Prot protein existence level 1. From Saccharomyces cerevisiae (strain ATCC 204508 / S288c) (Baker's yeast).
   1209..2006    +  CDS            URA3: orotidine-5'-phosphate decarboxylase, required for uracil biosynthesis; S. cerevisiae URA3; yeast auxotrophic marker, counterselectable with 5-fluoroorotic acid (5-FOA)
   2022..2063    +  CDS            V5 tag: epitope tag from simian virus 5
   2111..2358    +  terminator     CYC1 terminator: S. cerevisiae CYC1; transcription terminator for CYC1
   2370..2423    -  CDS            lacI (fragment): lac repressor; lacI; The lac repressor binds to the lac operator to inhibit transcription in E. coli. This inhibition can be relieved by adding lactose or isopropyl-β-D-thiogalactopyranoside (IPTG).
   2606..3194    -  rep_origin     ori: high-copy-number ColE1/pMB1/pBR322/pUC origin of replication
   3365..4225    -  CDS            AmpR: β-lactamase; bla; confers resistance to ampicillin, carbenicillin, and related antibiotics
   4226..4242    -  promoter       AmpR promoter (fragment): bla
   4321..5124    -  CDS            URA3: orotidine-5'-phosphate decarboxylase, required for uracil biosynthesis; S. cerevisiae URA3; yeast auxotrophic marker, counterselectable with 5-fluoroorotic acid (5-FOA)
   5125..5340    -  promoter       URA3 promoter: S. cerevisiae URA3
   5365..5790    +  CDS            RAF1 (fragment): RAF_YEAST - Experimental evidence at transcript level: Swiss-Prot protein existence level 2. Antagonizes transcriptional repression of recombinase FLP by REP1-REP2. May play a role in plasmid partitioning. From Saccharomyces cerevisiae (strain ATCC 204508 / S288c) (Baker's yeast).
   5944..6824    -  rep_origin     2μ ori: yeast 2μ plasmid origin of replication
   6893..7348    -  rep_origin     f1 ori (sequence partly withheld): f1 bacteriophage origin of replication; arrow indicates direction of (+) strand synthesis
>Addgene plasmid #11008 | pYES2.1-TRP1URA3 | depositor full sequence | sequence record 6842 | Author sequence
ACGGATTAGAAGCCGCCGAGCGGGTGACAGCCCTCCGAAGGAAGACTCTCCTCCGTGCGTCCTCGTCTTC
ACCGGTCGCGTTCCTGAAACGCAGATGTGCCTCGCGCCGCACTGCTCCGAACAATAAAGATTCTACAATA
CTAGCTTTTATGGTTATGAAGAGGAAAAATTGGCAGTAACCTGGCCCCACAAACCTTCAAATGAACGAAT
CAAATTAACAACCATAGGATGATAATGCGATTAGTTTTTTAGCCTTATTTCTGGGGTAATTAATCAGCGA
AGCGATGATTTTTGATCTATTAACAGATATATAAATGCAAAAACTGCATAACCACTTTAACTAATACTTT
CAACATTTTCGGTTTGTATTACTTCTTATTCAAATGTAATAAAAGTATCAACAAAAAATTGTTAATATAC
CTCTATACTTTAACGTCAAGGAGAAAAAACCCCGGATCGGACTACTAGCAGCTGTAATACGACTCACTAT
AGGGAATATTAAGCTCGCCCTTATGTCTGTTATTAATTTCACAGGTAGTTCTGGTCCATTGGTGAAAGTT
TGCGGCTTGCAGAGCACAGAGGCCGCAGAATGTGCTCTAGATTCCGATGCTGACTTGCTGGGTATTATAT
GTGTGCCCAATAGAAAGAGAACAATTGACCCGGTTATTGCAAGGAAAATTTCAAGTCTTGTAAAAGCATA
TAAAAATAGTTCAGGCACTCCGAAATACTTGGTTGGCGTGTTTCGTAATCAACCTAAGGAGGATGTTTTG
GCTCTGGTCAATGATTACGGCATTGATATCGTCCAACTGCATGGAGATGAGTCGTGGCAAGAATACCAAG
AGTTCCTCGGTTTGCCAGTTATTAAAAGACTCGTATTTCCAAAAGACTGCAACATACTACTCAGTGCAGC
TTCACAGAAACCTCATTCGTTTATTCCCTTGTTTGATTCAGAAGCAGGTGGGACAGGTGAACTTTTGGAT
TGGAACTCGATTTCTGACTGGGTTGGAAGGCAAGAGAGCCCCGAAAGCTTACATTTTATGTTAGCTGGTG
GACTGACGCCAGAAAATGTTGGTGATGCGCTTAGATTAAATGGCGTTATTGGTGTTGATGTAAGCGGAGG
TGTGGAGACAAATGGTGTAAAAGACTCTAACAAAATAGCAAATTTCGTCAAAAATGCTAAGAAAAAGGGC
GAGCTTCGAGGTCACCCATCGAAAGCTACATATAAGGAACGTGCTGCTACTCATCCTAGTCCTGTTGCTG
CCAAGCTATTTAATATCATGCACGAAAAGCAAACAAACTTGTGTGCTTCATTGGATGTTCGTACCACCAA
GGAATTACTGGAGTTAGTTGAAGCATTAGGTCCCAAAATTTGTTTACTAAAAACACATGTGGATATCTTG
ACTGATTTTTCCATGGAGGGCACAGTTAAGCCGCTAAAGGCATTATCCGCCAAGTACAATTTTTTACTCT
TCGAAGACAGAAAATTTGCTGACATTGGTAATACAGTCAAATTGCAGTACTCTGCGGGTGTATACAGAAT
AGCAGAATGGGCAGACATTACGAATGCACACGGTGTGGTGGGCCCAGGTATTGTTAGCGGTTTGAAGCAG
GCGGCAGAAGAAGTAACAAAGGAACCTAGAGGCCTTTTGATGTTAGCAGAATTGTCATGCAAGGGCTCCC
TATCTACTGGAGAATATACTAAGGGTACTGTTGACATTGCGAAGAGCGACAAAGATTTTGTTATCGGCTT
TATTGCTCAAAGAGACATGGGTGGAAGAGATGAAGGTTACGATTGGTTGATTATGACACCCGGTGTGGGT
TTAGATGACAAGGGAGACGCATTGGGTCAACAGTATAGAACCGTGGATGATGTGGTCTCTACAGGATCTG
ACATTATTATTGTTGGAAGAGGACTATTTGCAAAGGGAAGGGATGCTAAGGTAGAGGGTGAACGTTACAG
AAAAGCAGGCTGGGAAGCATATTTGAGAAGATGCGGCCAGCAAAACGGTCACCCATTCGAAGGTAAGCCT
ATCCCTAACCCTCTCCTCGGTCTCGATTCTACGCGTACCGGTCATCATCACCATCACCATTGAGTTTCTA
GAGGGCCGCATCATGTAATTAGTTATGTCACGCTTACATTCACGCCCTCCCCCCACATCCGCTCTAACCG
AAAAGGAAGGAGTTAGACAACCTGAAGTCTAGGTCCCTATTTATTTTTTTATAGTTATGTTAGTATTAAG
AACGTTATTTATATTTCAAATTTTTCTTTTTTTTCTGTACAGACGCGTGTACGCATGTAACATTATACTG
AAAACCTTGCTTGAGAAGGTTTTGGGACGCTCGAAGGCTTTAATTTGCAAGCTGCGGCCCTGCATTAATG
AATCGGCCAACGCGCGGGGAGAGGCGGTTTGCGTATTGGGCGCTCTTCCGCTTCCTCGCTCACTGACTCG
CTGCGCTCGGTCGTTCGGCTGCGGCGAGCGGTATCAGCTCACTCAAAGGCGGTAATACGGTTATCCACAG
AATCAGGGGATAACGCAGGAAAGAACATGTGAGCAAAAGGCCAGCAAAAGCCCAGGAACCGTAAAAAGGC
CGCGTTGCTGGCGTTTTTCCATAGGCTCCGCCCCCCTGACGAGCATCACAAAAATCGACGCTCAAGTCAG
AGGTGGCGAAACCCGACAGGACTATAAAGATACCAGGCGTTTCCCCCTGGAAGCTCCCTCGTGCGCTCTC
CTGTTCCGACCCTGCCGCTTACCGGATACCTGTCCGCCTTTCTCCCTTCGGGAAGCGTGGCGCTTTCTCA
TAGCTCACGCTGTAGGTATCTCAGTTCGGTGTAGGTCGTTCGCTCCAAGCTGGGCTGTGTGCACGAACCC
CCCGTTCAGCCCGACCGCTGCGCCTTATCCGGTAACTATCGTCTTGAGTCCAACCCGGTAAGACACGACT
TATCGCCACTGGCAGCAGCCACTGGTAACAGGATTAGCAGAGCGAGGTATGTAGGCGGTGCTACAGAGTT
CTTGAAGTGGTGGCCTAACTACGGCTACACTAGAAGGACAGTATTTGGTATCTGCGCTCTGCTGAAGCCA
GTTACCTTCGGAAAAAGAGTTGGTAGCTCTTGATCCGGCAAACAAACCACCGCTGGTAGCGGTGGTTTTT
TTGTTTGCAAGCAGCAGATTACGCGCAGAAAAAAAGGATCTCAAGAAGATCCTTTGATCTTTTCTACGGG
GTCTGACGCTCAGTGGAACGAAAACTCACGTTAAGGGATTTTGGTCATGAGATTATCAAAAAGGATCTTC
ACCTAGATCCTTTTAAATTAAAAATGAAGTTTTAAATCAATCTAAAGTATATATGAGTAAACTTGGTCTG
ACAGTTACCAATGCTTAATCAGTGAGGCACCTATCTCAGCGATCTGTCTATTTCGTTCATCCATAGTTGC
CTGACTCCCCGTCGTGTAGATAACTACGATACGGGAGCGCTTACCATCTGGCCCCAGTGCTGCAATGATA
CCGCGAGACCCACGCTCACCGGCTCCAGATTTATCAGCAATAAACCAGCCAGCCGGAAGGGCCGAGCGCA
GAAGTGGTCCTGCAACTTTATCCGCCTCCATTCAGTCTATTAATTGTTGCCGGGAAGCTAGAGTAAGTAG
TTCGCCAGTTAATAGTTTGCGCAACGTTGTTGGCATTGCTACAGGCATCGTGGTGTCACTCTCGTCGTTT
GGTATGGCTTCATTCAGCTCCGGTTCCCAACGATCAAGGCGAGTTACATGATCCCCCATGTTGTGCAAAA
AAGCGGTTAGCTCCTTCGGTCCTCCGATCGTTGTCAGAAGTAAGTTGGCCGCAGTGTTATCACTCATGGT
TATGGCAGCACTGCATAATTCTCTTACTGTCATGCCATCCGTAAGATGCTTTTCTGTGACTGGTGAGTAC
TCAACCAAGTCATTCTGAGAATAGTGTATGCGGCGACCGAGTTGCTCTTGCCCGGCGTCAATACGGGATA
ATAGTGTATCACATAGCAGAACTTTAAAAGTGCTCATCATTGGAAAACGTTCTTCGGGGCGAAAACTCTC
AAGGATCTTACCGCTGTTGAGATCCAGTTCGATGTAACCCACTCGTGCACCCAACTGATCTTCAGCATCT
TTTACTTTCACCAGCGTTTCTGGGTGAGCAAAAACAGGAAGGCAAAATGCCGCAAAAAAGGGAATAAGGG
CGACACGGAAATGTTGAATACTCATACTCTTCCTTTTTCAATGGGTAATAACTGATATAATTAAATTGAA
GCTCTAATTTGTGAGTTTAGTATACATGCATTTACTTATAATACAGTTTTTTAGTTTTGCTGGCCGCATC
TTCTCAAATATGCTTCCCAGCCTGCTTTTCTGTAACGTTCACCCTCTACCTTAGCATCCCTTCCCTTTGC
AAATAGTCCTCTTCCAACAATAATAATGTCAGATCCTGTAGAGACCACATCATCCACGGTTCTATACTGT
TGACCCAATGCGTCTCCCTTGTCATCTAAACCCACACCGGGTGTCATAATCAACCAATCGTAACCTTCAT
CTCTTCCACCCATGTCTCTTTGAGCAATAAAGCCGATAACAAAATCTTTGTCGCTCTTCGCAATGTCAAC
AGTACCCTTAGTATATTCTCCAGTAGATAGGGAGCCCTTGCATGACAATTCTGCTAACATCAAAAGGCCT
CTAGGTTCCTTTGTTACTTCTTCTGCCGCCTGCTTCAAACCGCTAACAATACCTGGGCCCACCACACCGT
GTGCATTCGTAATGTCTGCCCATTCTGCTATTCTGTATACACCCGCAGAGTACTGCAATTTGACTGTATT
ACCAATGTCAGCAAATTTTCTGTCTTCGAAGAGTAAAAAATTGTACTTGGCGGATAATGCCTTTAGCGGC
TTAACTGTGCCCTCCATGGAAAAATCAGTCAAGATATCCACATGTGTTTTTAGTAAACAAATTTTGGGAC
CTAATGCTTCAACTAACTCCAGTAATTCCTTGGTGGTACGAACATCCAATGAAGCACACAAGTTTGTTTG
CTTTTCGTGCATGATATTAAATAGCTTGGCAGCAACAGGACTAGGATGAGTAGCAGCACGTTCCTTATAT
GTAGCTTTCGACATGATTTATCTTCGTTTCCTGCAGGTTTTTGTTCTGTGCAGTTGGGTTAAGAATACTG
GGCAATTTCATGTTTCTTCAACACTACATATGCGTATATATACCAATCTAAGTCTGTGCTCCTTCCTTCG
TTCTTCCTTCTGTTCGGAGATTACCGAATCAAAAAAATTTCAAAGAAACCGAAATCAAAAAAAAGAATAA
AAAAAAAATGATGAATTGAATTGAAAAGCTAGCTTATCGATGATAAGCTGTCAAAGATGAGAATTAATTC
CACGGACTATAGACTATACTAGATACTCCGTCTACTGTACGATACACTTCCGCTCAGGTCCTTGTCCTTT
AACGAGGCCTTACCACTCTTTTGTTACTCTATTGATCCAGCTCAGCAAAGGCAGTGTGATCTAAGATTCT
ATCTTCGCGATGTAGTAAAACTAGCTAGACCGAGAAAGAGACTAGAAATGCAAAAGGCACTTCTACAATG
GCTGCCATCATTATTATCCGATGTGACGCTGCAGCTTCTCAATGATATTCGAATACGCTTTGAGGAGATA
CAGCCTAATATCCGACAAACTGTTTTACAGATTTACGATCGTACTTGTTACCCATCATTGAATTTTGAAC
ATCCGAACCTGGGAGTTTTCCCTGAAACAGATAGTATATTTGAACCTGTATAATAATATATAGTCTAGCG
CTTTACGGAAGACAATGTATGTATTTCGGTTCCTGGAGAAACTATTGCATCTATTGCATAGGTAATCTTG
CACGTCGCATCCCCGGTTCATTTTCTGCGTTTCCATCTTGCACTTCAATAGCATATCTTTGTTAACGAAG
CATCTGTGCTTCATTTTGTAGAACAAAAATGCAACGCGAGAGCGCTAATTTTTCAAACAAAGAATCTGAG
CTGCATTTTTACAGAACAGAAATGCAACGCGAAAGCGCTATTTTACCAACGAAGAATCTGTGCTTCATTT
TTGTAAAACAAAAATGCAACGCGACGAGAGCGCTAATTTTTCAAACAAAGAATCTGAGCTGCATTTTTAC
AGAACAGAAATGCAACGCGAGAGCGCTATTTTACCAACAAAGAATCTATACTTCTTTTTTGTTCTACAAA
AATGCATCCCGAGAGCGCTATTTTTCTAACAAAGCATCTTAGATTACTTTTTTTCTCCTTTGTGCGCTCT
ATAATGCAGTCTCTTGATAACTTTTTGCACTGTAGGTCCGTTAAGGTTAGAAGAAGGCTACTTTGGTGTC
TATTTTCTCTTCCATAAAAAAAGCCTGACTCCACTTCCCGCGTTTACTGATTACTAGCGAAGCTGCGGGT
GCATTTTTTCAAGATAAAGGCATCCCCGATTATATTCTATACCGATGTGGATTGCGCATACTTTGTGAAC
AGAAAGTGATAGCGTTGATGATTCTTCATTGGTCAGAAAATTATGAACGGTTTCTTCTATTTTGTCTCTA
TATACTACGTATAGGAAATGTTTACATTTTCGTATTGTTTTCGATTCACTCTATGAATAGTTCTTACTAC
AATTTTTTTGTCTAAAGAGTAATACTAGAGATAAACATAAAAAATGTAGAGGTCGAGTTTAGATGCAAGT
TCAAGGAGCGAAAGGTGGATGGGTAGGTTATATAGGGATATAGCACAGAGATATATAGCAAAGAGATACT
TTTGAGCAATGTTTGTGGAAGCGGTATTCGCAATGGGAAGCTCC
[37 nt withheld, positions 6835-6871]
A
[37 nt withheld, positions 6873-6909]
ATTTTGTTAAAATTCGCGTTAAATTTTTGTTAAATCAGCTCATTTTTTAACGAATAGCCCGAAATCGGCA
AAATCCCTTATAAATCAAAAGAATAGACCGAGATAGGGTTGAGTGTTGTTCCAGTTTCCAACAAGAGTCC
ACTATTAAAGAACGTGGACTCCAACGTCAAAGGGCGAAAAAGG
[39 nt withheld, positions 7093-7131]
T
[35 nt withheld, positions 7133-7167]
GTAAATCGGAAGGGTAAACGGATGCCCCCATTTAGAGCTTGACGGGGAAAGCCGGCG
[41 nt withheld, positions 7225-7265]
GGCTAGGGCGGTGGGAAGTGTAGGGGTCACGCTGGGCGTAACCACCACACCCGCCGCGCTTAATGGGGCG
CTACAGGGCGCGTGGGGATGATCCACTAGT
