>Addgene plasmid #11008 | pYES2.1-TRP1URA3 | addgene partial sequence | sequence record 17971 | 11008 with CYC1
AGAACTCAATGGTGATGGTGATGATGACCGGTACGCGTAGAATCGAGACCGAGGAGAGGGTTAGGGATAG
GCTTACCTTCGAATGGGTGACCGTTTTGCTGGCCGCATCTTCTCAAATATGCTTCCCAGCCTGCTTTTCT
GTAACGTTCACCCTCTACCTTAGCATCCCTTCCCTTTGCAAATAGTCCTCTTCCAACAATAATAATGTCA
GATCCTGTAGAGACCACATCATCCACGGTTCTATACTGTTGACCCAATGCGTCTCCCTTGTCATCTAAAC
CCACACCGGGTGTCATAATCAACCAATCGTAACCTTCATCTCTTCCACCCATGTCTCTTTGAGCAATAAA
GCCGATAACAAAATCTTTGTCGCTCCTCGCAATGTCAACAGTACCCTTAGTATATTCTCCAGTAGATAGG
GAGCCCTTGCATGACAATTCTGCTAACATCAAAAGGCCTCTAGGTTCCTTTGTTACTTCTTCTGCCGCCT
GCTTCAAACCGCTAACAATACCTGGGCCCACCACACCGTGTGCATTCGTAATGTCTGCCCATTCTGCTAT
TCTGTATACACCCGCAGAGTACTGCAATTTGACTGTATTACCAATGTCAGCAAATTTTCTGTCTTCGAAG
AGTAAAAAATTGTACTTGGCGGATAATGCCTTTAGCGGCTTAACTGTGCCCTCCATGGAAAAATCAGTCA
AGATATCCACATGTG
