>Addgene plasmid #11008 | pYES2.1-TRP1URA3 | addgene partial sequence | sequence record 17972 | 11008 with GAL1
ATCGGACTACTAGCAGCTGTAATACGACTCACTATAGGGAATATTAAGCTCGCCCTTATGTCTGTTATTA
ATTTCACAGGTAGTTCTGGTCCATTGGTGAAAGTTTGCGGCTTGCAGAGCACAGAGGCCGCAGAATGTGC
TCTAGATTCCGATGCTGACTTGCTGGGTATTATATGTGTGCCCAATAGAAAGAGAACAATTGACCCGGTT
ATTGCAAGGAAAATTTCAAGTCTTGTAAAAGCATATAAAAATAGTTCAGGCACTCCGAAATACTTGGTTG
GCGTGTTTCGTAATCAACCTAAGGAGGATGTTTTGGCTCTGGTCAATGATTACGGCATTGATATCGTCCA
ACTGCATGGAGATGAGTCGTGGCAAGAATACCAAGAGTTCCTCGGTTTGCCAGTTATTAAAAGACTCGTA
TTTCCAAAAGACTGCAACATACTACTCAGTGCAGCTTCACAGAAACCTCATTCGTTTATTCCCTTGTTTG
ATTCAGAAGCAGGTGGGACAGGTGAACTTTTGGATTGGAACTCGATTTCTGACTGGGTTGGAAGGCAAGA
GAGCCCCGAAAGCTTACATTTTATGTTAGCTGGTGGACTGACGCCAGAAAATGTTGGTGATGCGCTTAGA
TTAAATGGCGTTATTGGTGTTGATGTAAGCGGAGGTGTGGAGACAAATGGTGTAAAAGACTCTAACAAAA
TAGCAAATTTCGTCAAAAATGCTAAGAAAAAGGGCGAGCTTCGAGGTCACCCATCGAAA
